>Addgene plasmid #102548 | pm-iATPSnFR1.0 | addgene full sequence | sequence record 198419 | Addgene NGS Result
GACATTGATTATTGACTAGTTATTAATAGTAATCAATTACGGGGTCATTAGTTCATAGCCCATATATGGA
GTTCCGCGTTACATAACTTACGGTAAATGGCCCGCCTGGCTGACCGCCCAACGACCCCCGCCCATTGACG
TCAATAATGACGTATGTTCCCATAGTAACGCCAATAGGGACTTTCCATTGACGTCAATGGGTGGAGTATT
TACGGTAAACTGCCCACTTGGCAGTACATCAAGTGTATCATATGCCAAGTACGCCCCCTATTGACGTCAA
TGACGGTAAATGGCCCGCCTGGCATTATGCCCAGTACATGACCTTATGGGACTTTCCTACTTGGCAGTAC
ATCTACGTATTAGTCATCGCTATTACCATGGTGATGCGGTTTTGGCAGTACATCAATGGGCGTGGATAGC
GGTTTGACTCACGGGGATTTCCAAGTCTCCACCCCATTGACGTCAATGGGAGTTTGTTTTGGCACCAAAA
TCAACGGGACTTTCCAAAATGTCGTAACAACTCCGCCCCATTGACGCAAATGGGCGGTAGGCGTGTACGG
TGGGAGGTCTATATAAGCAGAACTCTCTGGCTAACTAGAGAACCCACTGCTTACTGGCTTATCGAAATTA
ATACGACTCACTATAGGGAGACCCAAGCTTGGTACCGAACTCGGATCCACTAGTAACGGCCGCCAGTGTG
CTGGAATTCGGCTTGGGGATATCCACCATGGAGACAGACACACTCCTGCTATGGGTACTGCTGCTCTGGG
TTCCAGGTTCCACTGGTGACAGATCTATGAAGACTATTCACGTGAGTGTCGTAACTCCCGACGGGCCTGT
ATATGAGGATGACGTTGAAATGGTGAGCGTCAAAGCAAAAAGTGGCGAGCTCGGTATTCTCCCAGGCCAC
ATTCCCTTGAAAGCTCCCCTAGAGATCAGTGCCGCACGCCTGAAGAAAGGGGGCAAAACACAGTATATCG
CTGTGTCAGGCGGCAACCTCGAAGTGCGGCCTGACAAGGTGACCATCTATGCCCAGGCAGCCGAGAGGGC
TGAGGATATCGATGTCCTGCGCGCCAAGGCCGCCAAGGAGAGAGCCGAGCGCCGACTCCAATCACAGGTC
CTGAGCCACAACGTCTATATCACCGCCGACAAGCAGAAGAACGGCATCAAGGCGAACTTCAAGATCCGCC
ACAACGTGGAGGACGGCAGCATGCAGCTCGCCGACCACTACCAGCAGAACACCCCCATCGGCGACGGCCC
CGTGCTGCTGCCCGACAACCACTACCTGAGCACCCAGTCCGTGCTGAGCAAAGACCCTAACGAGAAGCGC
GATCACATGGTCCTGCTGGAGTTCGTGACCGCCGCCGGGATCACTCTCGGCATGGACGAGCTGTACAAGG
GCGGTACCGGAGGGAGCATGAGCAAGGGCGAGGAGCTGTTCACCGGGGTGGTGCCCATCCTGGTCGAGCT
GGACGGCGACGTAAACGGCCACAAGTTCAGCGTGCGCGGCGAGGGCGAGGGCGATGCCACCAACGGCAAG
CTGACCCTGAAGTTCATCTGCACCACCGGCAAGCTGCCCGTGCCCTGGCCCACCCTCGTGACCACCCTGA
CCTACGGCGTGCAGTGCTTCAGCCGCTACCCCGACCACATGAAGCAGCACGACTTCTTCAAGTCCGCCAT
GCCCGAAGGCTACGTCCAGGAGCGCACCATCAGCTTCAAGGACGACGGCACCTACAAGACCCGCGCCGAG
GTGAAGTTCGAGGGCGACACCCTGGTGAACCGCATCGAGCTGAAGGGCATCGACTTCAAGGAGGACGGCA
ACATCCTGGGGCACAAGCTGGAGTACAACTTTGGGTTGCACGACATCGATTTTAAGCGCGCCGAGCTCGC
CCTTAAGCGCGCAATGAATAGGCTCTCAGTTGCCGAAATGAAGCTGCAGGTCGACGAACAAAAACTCATC
TCAGAAGAGGATCTGAATGCTGTGGGCCAGGACACGCAGGAGGTCATCGTGGTGCCACACTCCTTGCCCT
TTAAGGTGGTGGTGATCTCAGCCATCCTGGCCCTGGTGGTGCTCACCATCATCTCCCTTATCATCCTCAT
CATGCTTTGGCAGAAGAAGCCACGTTAGGCGGCCGCTCGAGATCAGCCTCGACTGTGCCTTCTAGTTGCC
AGCCATCTGTTGTTTGCCCCTCCCCCGTGCCTTCCTTGACCCTGGAAGGTGCCACTCCCACTGTCCTTTC
CTAATAAAATGAGGAAATTGCATCGCATTGTCTGAGTAGGTGTCATTCTATTCTGGGGGGTGGGGTGGGG
CAGGACAGCAAGGGGGAGGATTGGGAAGACAATAGCAGGCGTGCTGGGGATGCGGTGGGCTCTATGGCTT
CTGAGGCGGAAAGAACCAGTGGCGGTAATACGGTTATCCACAGAATCAGGGGATAACGCAGGAAAGAACA
TGTGAGCAAAAGGCCAGCAAAAGGCCAGGAACCGTAAAAAGGCCGCGTTGCTGGCGTTTTTCCATAGGCT
CCGCCCCCCTGACGAGCATCACAAAAATCGACGCTCAAGTCAGAGGTGGCGAAACCCGACAGGACTATAA
AGATACCAGGCGTTTCCCCCTGGAAGCTCCCTCGTGCGCTCTCCTGTTCCGACCCTGCCGCTTACCGGAT
ACCTGTCCGCCTTTCTCCCTTCGGGAAGCGTGGCGCTTTCTCATAGCTCACGCTGTAGGTATCTCAGTTC
GGTGTAGGTCGTTCGCTCCAAGCTGGGCTGTGTGCACGAACCCCCCGTTCAGCCCGACCGCTGCGCCTTA
TCCGGTAACTATCGTCTTGAGTCCAACCCGGTAAGACACGACTTATCGCCACTGGCAGCAGCCACTGGTA
ACAGGATTAGCAGAGCGAGGTATGTAGGCGGTGCTACAGAGTTCTTGAAGTGGTGGCCTAACTACGGCTA
CACTAGAAGAACAGTATTTGGTATCTGCGCTCTGCTGAAGCCAGTTACCTTCGGAAAAAGAGTTGGTAGC
TCTTGATCCGGCAAACAAACCACCGCTGGTAGCGGTGGTTTTTTTGTTTGCAAGCAGCAGATTACGCGCA
GAAAAAAAGGATCTCAAGAAGATCCTTTGATCTTTTCTACGGGGTCTGACGCTCAGTGGAACGAAAACTC
ACGTTAAGGGATTTTGGTCATGAGATTATCAAAAAGGATCTTCACCTAGATCCTTTTAAATTAAAAATGA
AGTTTTAAATCAATCTAAAGTATATATGAGTAACCTGAGGCTATGGCAGGGCCTGCCGCCCCGACGTTGG
CTGCGAGCCCTGGGCCTTCACCCGAACTTGGGGGGTGGGGTGGGGAAAAGGAAGAAACGCGGGCGTATTG
GCCCCAATGGGGTCTCGGTGGGGTATCGACAGAGTGCCAGCCCTGGGACCGAACCCCGCGTTTATGAACA
AACGACCCAACACCGTGCGTTTTATTCTGTCTTTTTATTGCCGTCATAGCGCGGGTTCCTTCCGGTATTG
TCTCCTTCCGTGTTTCAGTTAGCCTCCCCCTAGGGTGGGCGAAGAACTCCAGCATGAGATCCCCGCGCTG
GAGGATCATCCAGCCGGCGTCCCGGAAAACGATTCCGAAGCCCAACCTTTCATAGAAGGCGGCGGTGGAA
TCGAAATCTCGTGATGGCAGGTTGGGCGTCGCTTGGTCGGTCATTTCGAACCCCAGAGTCCCGCTCAGAA
GAACTCGTCAAGAAGGCGATAGAAGGCGATGCGCTGCGAATCGGGAGCGGCGATACCGTAAAGCACGAGG
AAGCGGTCAGCCCATTCGCCGCCAAGCTCTTCAGCAATATCACGGGTAGCCAACGCTATGTCCTGATAGC
GGTCCGCCACACCCAGCCGGCCACAGTCGATGAATCCAGAAAAGCGGCCATTTTCCACCATGATATTCGG
CAAGCAGGCATCGCCATGGGTCACGACGAGATCCTCGCCGTCGGGCTTGCTCGCCTTGAGCCTGGCGAAC
AGTTCGGCTGGCGCGAGCCCCTGATGCTCTTCGTCCAGATCATCCTGATCGACAAGACCGGCTTCCATCC
GAGTACGTGCTCGCTCGATGCGATGTTTCGCTTGGTGGTCGAATGGGCAGGTAGCCGGATCAAGCGTATG
CAGCCGCCGCATTGCATCAGCCATGATGGATACTTTCTCGGCAGGAGCAAGGTGAGATGACAGGAGATCC
TGCCCCGGCACTTCGCCCAATAGCAGCCAGTCCCTTCCCGCTTCAGTGACAACGTCGAGCACAGCTGCGC
AAGGAACGCCCGTCGTGGCCAGCCACGATAGCCGCGCTGCCTCGTCTTGCAGTTCATTCAGGGCACCGGA
CAGGTCGGTCTTGACAAAAAGAACCGGGCGCCCCTGCGCTGACAGCCGGAACACGGCGGCATCAGAGCAG
CCGATTGTCTGTTGTGCCCAGTCATAGCCGAATAGCCTCTCCACCCAAGCGGCCGGAGAACCTGCGTGCA
ATCCATCTTGTTCAATCATGCGAAACGATCCTCATCCTGTCTCTTGATCGATCTTTGCAAAAGCCTAGGC
CTCCAAAAAAGCCTCCTCACTACTTCTGGAATAGCTCAGAGGCCGGGCCTCGGCCTCTGCATAAATAAAA
AAAATTAGTCAGCCATGGGGCGGAGAATGGGCGGAACTGGGCGGAGTTAGGGGCGGGATGGGCGGAGTTA
GGGGCGGGACTATGGTTGCTGACTAATTGAGATGCTTGCTTTGCATACTTCTGCCTGCTGGGGAGCCTGG
GGACTTTCCACACCTGGTTGCTGACTAATTGAGATGCTTGCTTTGCATACTTCTGCCTGCTGGGGAGCCT
GGGGACTTTCCACACCCTAACTGACACACATTCCACAGCTGGTTCTTTCCGCCTCAGGACTCTTCCTTTT
TCAATAAATCAATCTAAAGTATATATGAGTAAACTTGGTCTGACAGTTACCAATGCTTAATCAGTGAGGC
ACCTATCTCAGCGATCTGTCTATTTCGTTCATCCATAGTTGCCTGACTCCCCGTCGTGTAGATAACTACG
ATACGGGAGGGCTTACCATCTGGCCCCAGTGCTGCAATGATACCGCGAGACCCACGCTCACCGGCTCCAG
ATTTATCAGCAATAAACCAGCCAGCCGGAAGGGCCGAGCGCAGAAGTGGTCCTGCAACTTTATCCGCCTC
CATCCAGTCTATTAATTGTTGCCGGGAAGCTAGAGTAAGTAGTTCGCCAGTTAATAGTTTGCGCAACGTT
GTTGCCATTGCTACAGGCATCGTGGTGTCACGCTCGTCGTTTGGTATGGCTTCATTCAGCTCCGGTTCCC
AACGATCAAGGCGAGTTACATGATCCCCCATGTTGTGCAAAAAAGCGGTTAGCTCCTTCGGTCCTCCGAT
CGTTGTCAGAAGTAAGTTGGCCGCAGTGTTATCACTCATGGTTATGGCAGCACTGCATAATTCTCTTACT
GTCATGCCATCCGTAAGATGCTTTTCTGTGACTGGTGAGTACTCAACCAAGTCATTCTGAGAATAGTGTA
TGCGGCGACCGAGTTGCTCTTGCCCGGCGTCAATACGGGATAATACCGCGCCACATAGCAGAACTTTAAA
AGTGCTCATCATTGGAAAACGTTCTTCGGGGCGAAAACTCTCAAGGATCTTACCGCTGTTGAGATCCAGT
TCGATGTAACCCACTCGTGCACCCAACTGATCTTCAGCATCTTTTACTTTCACCAGCGTTTCTGGGTGAG
CAAAAACAGGAAGGCAAAATGCCGCAAAAAAGGGAATAAGGGCGACACGGAAATGTTGAATACTCATACT
CTTCCTTTTTCAATATTATTGAAGCATTTATCAGGGTTATTGTCTCATGAGCGGATACATATTTGAATGT
ATTTAGAAAAATAAACAAATAGGGGTTCCGCGCACATTTCCCCGAAAAGTGCCACCTG
[124 nt withheld, positions 5939-6062]
C
[91 nt withheld, positions 6064-6154]
A
[49 nt withheld, positions 6156-6204]
CCTTTGACGTTGGAGTCCACGTTCTTT
[37 nt withheld, positions 6232-6268]
ACCCTATCTCGGTCTATTCTTTTGATTTATAAGGGATTTTGCCGATTTCGGCCTATTGGTTAAAAAATGA
GCTGATTTAACAAAAATTTAACGCGAATTTTAACAAAATATTAACGCTTACAATTTACGCGCGCGTT
Features (pLannotate 1.2.2; 21 found; start..end, strand, type, name):
      1..380     +  enhancer       CMV enhancer: human cytomegalovirus immediate early enhancer
    381..581     +  promoter       CMV promoter: human cytomegalovirus (CMV) immediate early promoter
    583..613     +  LTR            5' LTR (truncated) (fragment): truncated 5' long terminal repeat (LTR) from HIV-1
    629..647     +  promoter       T7 promoter: promoter for bacteriophage T7 RNA polymerase
    728..790     +  sig_peptide    Igκ leader: leader sequence from mouse immunoglobulin κ light chain
    797..1117    +  CDS            atpC (fragment): ATPE_GEOKA - Experimental evidence at protein level: Swiss-Prot protein existence level 1. Produces ATP from ADP in the presence of a proton gradient across the membrane. From Geobacillus kaustophilus (strain HTA426).
   1130..1849    +  CDS            cEGFP: cEGFP is a basic (constitutively fluorescent) green fluorescent protein published in 2008, derived from Aequorea victoria.
   1862..1933    +  CDS            atpC (fragment): ATPE_BACP3 - Experimental evidence at protein level: Swiss-Prot protein existence level 1. Produces ATP from ADP in the presence of a proton gradient across the membrane. From Bacillus sp. (strain PS3).
   1979..2125    +  CDS            PDGFRβ TM domain: transmembrane domain from platelet derived growth factor receptor beta
   2153..2264    +  polyA_signal   bGH poly(A) signal: bovine growth hormone polyadenylation signal
   2381..2399    +  promoter       SV40 promoter (fragment): SV40 enhancer and early promoter
   2509..3097    -  rep_origin     ori: high-copy-number ColE1/pMB1/pBR322/pUC origin of replication
   3319..3335    +  polyA_signal   bGH poly(A) signal (fragment): bovine growth hormone polyadenylation signal
   3426..3473    -  polyA_signal   HSV TK poly(A) signal: herpes simplex virus thymidine kinase polyadenylation signal (Cole and Stacy, 1985)
   3532..3684    -  CDS            ble (fragment): BLE_KLEPN - Experimental evidence at protein level: Swiss-Prot protein existence level 1. Binding protein with a strong affinity to the bleomycin family of antibiotics. Binds to CL990; an antimitotic-antibiotic compound. From Klebsiella pneumoniae.
   3705..4499    -  CDS            NeoR/KanR: aminoglycoside phosphotransferase from Tn5; aph(3')-II (or nptII); confers resistance to neomycin, kanamycin, and G418 (Geneticin®)
   4534..4887    -  promoter       SV40 promoter: SV40 enhancer and early promoter
   4889..4906    -  promoter       AmpR promoter (fragment): bla
   4947..5807    -  CDS            AmpR: β-lactamase; bla; confers resistance to ampicillin, carbenicillin, and related antibiotics
   5808..5912    -  promoter       AmpR promoter: bla
   5939..6367    +  rep_origin     f1 ori (sequence partly withheld): f1 bacteriophage origin of replication; arrow indicates direction of (+) strand synthesis
