[The description below was written by a language model from this plasmid's Addgene catalogue record and pLannotate feature annotations shown in this document.]
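Description:
pm-iATPSnFR1.0 is a mammalian expression plasmid built on the pDisplay backbone that presents the genetically encoded ATP sensor iATPSnFR1.0 on the outer face of the plasma membrane. The sequenced record is about 6.4 kb. In bacteria it is propagated through a high-copy ColE1/pUC-type origin and selected with ampicillin via the β-lactamase gene. An f1 origin is also present, which permits single-stranded DNA production. An SV40 early promoter drives a NeoR/KanR cassette terminated by an HSV TK polyadenylation signal, which would allow G418 selection of transfected mammalian cells.

The expression cassette is driven by the human CMV immediate-early enhancer and promoter, with a T7 promoter lying just upstream of the coding region, and ends in a bovine growth hormone polyadenylation signal. The open reading frame begins with the mouse Igκ light-chain leader, which directs the protein into the secretory pathway, and finishes with the PDGFRβ transmembrane domain, which anchors it in the membrane so that the sensor faces the extracellular space. Between these lies the sensor itself: a GFP-derived coding sequence (annotated as cEGFP) sits between two fragments annotated as atpC, the ε subunit of bacterial F-type ATP synthase, with best matches to Geobacillus kaustophilus and Bacillus sp. PS3 proteins. This layout fits a single-wavelength design in which ATP binding to the ε subunit would alter the fluorescence of the inserted fluorescent protein. A few short annotated fragments (an HIV-1 LTR piece, a ble fragment, partial SV40 and bGH elements) appear to be backbone remnants or incidental matches. The construct is intended for imaging ATP at the surface of mammalian cells.
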