Addgene plasmid #102548: pm-iATPSnFR1.0
Purpose: membrane displayed ATP sensor for mammalian cells
Depositing lab: Baljit Khakh. Publication: A genetically encoded single-wavelength sensor for imaging cytosolic and cell surface ATP. Lobas MA, Tao R, Nagai J, Kronschlager MT, Borden PM, Marvin JS, Looger LL, Khakh BS. Nat Commun. 2019 Feb 12;10(1):711. doi: 10.1038/s41467-019-08441-5. PubMed 30755613.
Backbone
  Vector backbone: pdisplay
  Vector type: Mammalian Expression
Growth in bacteria
  Bacterial resistance: Ampicillin, 100 μg/mL
  Growth temperature: 37°C
  Growth strain: DH5alpha
  Copy number: Unknown
Gene/Insert
  Gene/Insert name: iATPSnFR1.0
Terms and licenses: Academic/Nonprofit Terms; Industry Terms: Not Available to Industry
How to cite: pm-iATPSnFR1.0 was a gift from Baljit Khakh (Addgene plasmid # 102548 ; http://n2t.net/addgene:102548 ; RRID:Addgene_102548)
